Addgene plasmid #156549: pD649-HAsp-CD300E-Fc(DAPA)-AviTag-6xHis
Purpose: Mammalian expression of cell-surface protein extracellular domain fused to Fc(DAPA)-Avi-6xHis. Protein is secreted from cells.
Depositing lab: Chris Garcia. Depositing organization: Stanford University. Publication: A Human IgSF Cell-Surface Interactome Reveals a Complex Network of Protein-Protein Interactions. Wojtowicz WM, Vielmetter J, Fernandes RA, Siepe DH, Eastman CL, Chisholm GB, Cox S, Klock H, Anderson PW, Rue SM, Miller JJ, Glaser SM, Bragstad ML, Vance J, Lam AW, Lesley SA, Zinn K, Garcia KC. Cell. 2020 Aug 20;182(4):1027-1043.e17. doi: 10.1016/j.cell.2020.07.025. PubMed 32822567.
Backbone
  Vector backbone: pD649
  Backbone size w/o insert (bp): 6106
  Vector type: Mammalian Expression
Growth in bacteria
  Bacterial resistance: Ampicillin, 100 μg/mL
  Growth temperature: 37°C
  Growth strain: DH5alpha
  Copy number: High Copy
Gene/Insert
  Gene/Insert name: CD300E (alt name: CLM2)
  Species: H. sapiens (human)
  Insert size (bp): 468
  Mutation: Fc region of human IgG contains D265A and P329A mutations (DAPA)
  Entrez Gene: CD300E (a.k.a. CD300LE, CLM-2, CLM2, CMRF35-A5, IREM-2, IREM2, PIgR-2, PIgR2)
  Promoter: CMV/SP6
  Tag / fusion protein: Fc(DAPA)-AviTag-6xHis (C terminal on backbone)
  Cloning method: Restriction Enzyme; 5′ cloning site GCGGCCGC (not destroyed); 3′ cloning site GGCGCGCC (not destroyed)
  Sequencing primers: 5′ ATTTAGGTGACACTATAG; 3′ CACGTACCAGTTGAACTTCACC
Resource information
  A portion of this plasmid was derived from a plasmid made by: synthesis by ThermoFisher
Terms and licenses: Academic/Nonprofit Terms; Industry Terms: Not Available to Industry
Depositor comments: Some plasmids in this collection may have an IS4-like element ISVsa5 family transposase upstream of the CMV promoter.
How to cite: pD649-HAsp-CD300E-Fc(DAPA)-AviTag-6xHis was a gift from Chris Garcia (Addgene plasmid # 156549 ; http://n2t.net/addgene:156549 ; RRID:Addgene_156549)
