[The description below was written by a language model from this plasmid's Addgene catalogue record and pLannotate feature annotations shown in this document.]
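Description:
pD649-HAsp-CD300E-Fc(DAPA)-AviTag-6xHis is a mammalian expression plasmid built on the pD649 backbone for producing a secreted, Fc-fused form of the extracellular domain of human CD300E (CLM2/IREM-2), a probable activating receptor of the immunoglobulin superfamily. It is maintained in E. coli through a high-copy ColE1/pUC-type origin and selected with ampicillin via a full-length β-lactamase gene. The 6,574 nt sequenced record agrees with the stated backbone plus the 468 bp insert.

The expression unit is driven by the CMV immediate early enhancer and promoter, followed by a fragment of CMV intron A. An SP6 phage promoter sits just upstream of the coding region, where it can serve for in vitro transcription or as a sequencing primer site. The open reading frame begins with a secretion signal, named HAsp in the plasmid name; the annotation software matched this region only partially, to a mouse immunoglobulin heavy chain signal sequence. The CD300E ectodomain follows, cloned between retained restriction sites, and is fused to a human IgG Fc region. The software's best match for the Fc was IGHG4, but the record says only human IgG. The Fc carries the D265A and P329A (DAPA) substitutions, which are generally used to reduce Fc effector interactions. According to the catalogue fields, the C terminus carries an AviTag for site-specific enzymatic biotinylation and a 6xHis tag for metal-affinity purification; neither was annotated separately. A bGH polyadenylation signal ends the transcript.

A separate SV40/EM7 promoter cassette with an SV40 poly(A) contains only fragmentary matches to puromycin and bleomycin-family resistance genes, so a mammalian selection marker cannot be assumed. The depositor notes that some plasmids in this collection may carry an IS4-like transposase upstream of the CMV promoter; none is annotated here. The construct belongs to a collection used to map human IgSF cell-surface protein interactions.
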