Features (pLannotate 1.2.2; 21 found; start..end, strand, type, name):
    145..192     -  promoter       EM7 promoter: synthetic bacterial promoter&nbsp
    240..569     -  promoter       SV40 promoter: SV40 enhancer and early promoter
    583..691     -  rep_origin     f1 ori (fragment): f1 bacteriophage origin of replication; arrow indicates direction of (+) strand synthesis
    692..803     -  polyA_signal   bGH poly(A) signal: bovine growth hormone polyadenylation signal
   1018..1728    -  CDS            IGHG4 (fragment): IGHG4_HUMAN - Experimental evidence at protein level: Swiss-Prot protein existence level 1. Constant region of immunoglobulin heavy chains. Immunoglobulins, also known as antibodies, are membrane-bound or secreted glycoproteins produced by B lymphocytes. In the recognition phase of humoral immunity, the membrane-bound immunoglobulins serve as receptors which, upon binding of a specific antigen, trigger the clonal expansion and differentiation of B lymphocytes into immunoglobulins- secreting plasma cells. Secreted immunoglobulins mediate the effector phase of humoral immunity, which results in
   1711..2181    -  CDS            CD300E (fragment): CLM2_HUMAN - Also known as CD300LE, CLM2, CMRF35A5, IREM2. Experimental evidence at protein level: Swiss-Prot protein existence level 1. Probably acts as an activating receptor. From Homo sapiens (Human).
   2287..2324    -  CDS            IgH signal sequence (fragment): signal sequence from the mouse immunoglobulin heavy chain variable region
   2328..2346    -  promoter       SP6 promoter: promoter for bacteriophage SP6 RNA polymerase
   2398..2441    -  intron         CMV intron (fragment): modified intron A from human cytomegalovirus
   2577..2780    -  promoter       CMV promoter: human cytomegalovirus (CMV) immediate early promoter
   2781..3084    -  enhancer       CMV enhancer: human cytomegalovirus immediate early enhancer
   3327..3343    -  protein_bind   lac operator: The lac repressor binds to the lac operator to inhibit transcription in E. coli. This inhibition can be relieved by adding lactose or isopropyl-β-D-thiogalactopyranoside (IPTG). lac repressor encoded by lacI
   3799..3818    +  CDS            lacZα (fragment): LacZα fragment of β-galactosidase; lacZ fragment
   3843..3860    -  terminator     rrnB T2 terminator (fragment): transcription terminator T2 from the E. coli rrnB gene
   4085..4673    -  rep_origin     ori: high-copy-number ColE1/pMB1/pBR322/pUC origin of replication
   4784..4808    +  CDS            KanR (fragment): aminoglycoside phosphotransferase; aph(3')-Ia; confers resistance to kanamycin
   4838..4934    +  promoter       AmpR promoter (fragment): bla
   4937..5797    +  CDS            AmpR: β-lactamase; bla; confers resistance to ampicillin, carbenicillin, and related antibiotics
   5850..5971    -  polyA_signal   SV40 poly(A) signal: SV40 polyadenylation signal
   5966..6091    -  CDS            ble (fragment): BLE_KLEPN - Experimental evidence at protein level: Swiss-Prot protein existence level 1. Binding protein with a strong affinity to the bleomycin family of antibiotics. Binds to CL990; an antimitotic-antibiotic compound. From Klebsiella pneumoniae.
   6101..126     -  CDS            PuroR (fragment) (across the origin): puromycin N-acetyltransferase; pac from Streptomyces; confers resistance to puromycin
>Addgene plasmid #156549 | pD649-HAsp-CD300E-Fc(DAPA)-AviTag-6xHis | addgene full sequence | sequence record 368524 | Addgene NGS Result
GTGGCGGTCCGGATCGACGGTGTGGCGCGTGGCGGGGTAGTCGGCGAACGCGGCGGCGAGGGTGCGTACG
GCCCTGGGGACGTCGTCGCGGGTGGCGAGGCGCACCGTGGGCTTGTACTCGGTCATGGTTTAGTTCCTCA
CCTTGTCGTATTATACTATGCCGATATACTATGCCGATGATTAATTGTCAACACGTGCTGATCAGATCCG
AAAATGGATATACAAGCTCCCGGGAGCTTTTTGCAAAAGCCTAGGCCTCCAAAAAAGCCTCCTCACTACT
TCTGGAATAGCTCAGAGGCAGAGGCGGCCTCGGCCTCTGCATAAATAAAAAAAATTAGTCAGCCATGGGG
CGGAGAATGGGCGGAACTGGGCGGAGTTAGGGGCGGGATGGGCGGAGTTAGGGGCGGGACTATGGTTGCT
GACTAATTGAGATGCATGCTTTGCATACTTCTGCCTGCTGGGGAGCCTGGGGACTTTCCACACCTGGTTG
CTGACTAATTGAGATGCATGCTTTGCATACTTCTGCCTGCTGGGGAGCCTGGGGACTTTCCACACCCTAA
CTGACACACATTCCACAGAATTAATTCGCGTTAAATTTTTGTTAAATCAGCTCATTTTTTAACCAATAGG
CCGAAATCGGCAAAATCCCTTATAAATCAAAAGAATAGACCGAGATAGGGTTGAGTGTTGTGATGCAATT
TCCTCATTTTATTAGGAAAGGACAGTGGGAGTGGCACCTTCCAGGGTCAAGGAAGGCACGGGGGAGGGGC
AAACAACAGATGGCTGGCAACTAGAAGGCACAGTCGAGGCTGATTTTCTCTATCTATTTATTTTACTACT
CAAGACTATCTTGCAAAGTAGAAGAACCCTGTCTGCAGTATGACGACCGTGTATACCCGATTGGCTTACC
GGGTAACGCGTTGTGCCAGTGACTACAGGCCGGCCTTAGTGGTGATGGTGGTGGTGTTCATGCCACTCAA
TCTTCTGAGCCTCGAAAATATCATTAAGACCGCTGCCGCCGGGGCTCAGGCTCAGGGACTTCTGGGTGTA
GTGGTTGTGCAGGGCCTCGTGCATCACGCTGCAGCTGAACACGTTGCCCTGCTGCCACCTGGACTTGTCC
ACGGTCAGCTTGCTGTACAGGAAGAAGCTGCCGTCGCTGTCCAGCACTGGGGGGGTGGTCTTGTAGTTGT
TCTCGGGCTGGCCGTTGCTCTCCCACTCCACGGCGATATCGCTGGGGTAGAAGCCCTTCACCAGACAGGT
CAGGGACACCTGGTTCTTGGTCATCTCCTCCCGGCTGGGGGGCAGGGTGTACACCTGGGGCTCCCGTGGC
TGGCCCTTGGCCTTGCTGATTGTCTTTTCGATTGGGGCAGCCAGGGCCTTGTTGGAGACTTTGCACTTGT
ATTCTTTGCCGTTCAGCCAGTCCTGGTGCAGCACGGTCAGCACGGACACCACCCTGTAGGTGCTGTTGTA
CTGCTCCTCTCTGGGCTTGGTCTTGGCGTTGTGCACCTCCACGCCGTCCACGTACCAGTTGAACTTCACC
TCTGGGTCCTCGTGGGACACGGCCACCACCACGCAGGTCACCTCGGGGGTCCTGCTGATCATCAGGGTGT
CCTTGGGCTTGGGGGGGAACAGGAACACGGAAGGCCCTCCCAGCAGTTCTGGAGCTGGGCAGGGGGGGCA
GGTGTGGGTCTTGTCGCCGCCCGGCGCGCCATGAGGGCTGCTCAGTCTAAAGCCGCTGTTCTGGGTCAGC
ACCTCGCCTGTGCTCAGATTTCTGCCGGGGTTGACCACCAGAAAGATTGGAGGTGTGGCGGGGTGTGTTG
TCCGTCTAGGTGTGGTGATGGCAGGGGACACGTACACCCGCACGAGATCAGAAGGATCTCTGGACCAGCT
GTCGAGCACCCACACTGTCTGGATCTTGCACCAATAGCTGCCGGCATCGTCCTCATTCAGGTTCTGCATG
GTCACGGTGAAGGCCAGAGCCTCAGGATGATCTCTAATGGACACCCGGCCGTTCCGTTCCACCTTCTCTT
CGCCCTTAGTTTCCACGATGCTCTCGCAGCTGGTGTCGTACTGGCCTCTGCACCAGTACTTGTTGTAGCC
CTTGTACATGCTCTCGTACTGACACCACACGGTCAGGCTATCGCCGGCTGTGCCAGTAACAGATCCAGGT
CCTTTCAAGGCGGCCGCAGCGAACACCAGGCAGAAGATGTAGCTCAGGGCAATGATGGTCTTCATGGTGG
CGCTAGCAGGCGCGTTTTCGATAGAACCGAGGTGCAGTTGGACCTGGGAGTGGACACCTGTGGAGAGAAA
GGCAAAGTGGATGTTATTCTATAGTGTCACCTAAATCGTATGTGTATGATACATAAGGTTATGTATTAAT
TGTAGCCGCGTTCTAACGAAGCCAAGGGGGTGGGCCTATAGACTCTATAGGCGGTACTTACGTCACTCTT
GGCACGGGGAATCCGCGTTCCAATGCACCGTTCCCGGCCGCGGAGGCTGGATCGGTCCCGGTGTCTTCTA
TGGAGGTCAAAACAGCGTGGATGGCGTCTCCAGGCGATCTGACGGTTCACTAAACGAGCTCTGCTTATAT
AGACCTCCCACCGTACACGCCTACCGCCCATTTGCGTCAATGGGGCGGAGTTGTTACGACATTTTGGAAA
GTCCCGTTGATTTTGGTGCCAAAACAAACTCCCATTGACGTCAATGGGGTGGAGACTTGGAAATCCCCGT
GAGTCAAACCGCTATCCACGCCCATTGATGTACTGCCAAAACCGCATCACCATGGTAATAGCGATGACTA
ATACGTAGATGTACTGCCAAGTAGGAAAGTCCCATAAGGTCATGTACTGGGCATAATGCCAGGCGGGCCA
TTTACCGTCATTGACGTCAATAGGGGGCGTACTTGGCATATGATACACTTGATGTACTGCCAAGTGGGCA
GTTTACCGTAAATACTCCACCCATTGACGTCAATGGAAAGTCCCTATTGGCGTTACTATGGGAACATACG
TCATTATTGACGTCAATGGGCGGGGGTCGTTGGGCGGTCAGCCAGGCGGGCCATTTACCGTAAGTTATGT
AACGCGGAACTCCATATATGGGCTATGAACTAATGACCCCGTAATTGATTACTATTAATAACTAGTCAAT
AATCAATGCCAACATGGCGGTCATATTGGACATGAGCCAATATAAATGTACATATTATGATATAGATACA
ACGTATGCAATGGCCAATAGCCAATATTGATTTATGCTATATAACCAATGAATAATATGGCTAATGGCCA
ATATTGAGTCAACGCCACTGTGCATGAAGCTCGTAATTGTTATCCGCTCACAATTAAGGGCGACACAAAA
TTTATTCTAAATGATAATAAATACTGATAACATCTTATAGTTTGTATTATATTTTGTATTATCGTTGACA
TGTATAATTTTGATATCAAAAACTGATTTTCCCTTTATTATTTTCGAGATTTATTTTCTTAATTCTCTTT
AACAAACTAGAAATATTGTATATACAAAAAATCATAAATAATAGATGAATAGTTTAATTATAGGTGTTCA
TCAATCGAAAAAGCAACGTATCTTATTTAAAGTGCGTTGCTTTTTTCTCATTTATAAGGTTAAATAATTC
TCATATATCAAGCAAAGTGACAGGCGCCCTTAAATATTCTGACAAATGCTCTTTCCCTAAACTCCCCCCA
TAAAAAAACCCGCCGAAGCGGGTTTTTACGTTATTTGCGGATTAACGATTACTCGTTATCAGAACCGCCC
AGGGGGCCCGAGCTTAAGACTGGCCGTCGTTTTACAACACAGAAAGAGTTTGTAGAAACGCAAAAAGGCC
ATCCGTCAGGGGCCTTCTGCTTAGTTTGATGCCTGGCAGTTCCCTACTCTCGCCTTCCGCTTCCTCGCTC
ACTGACTCGCTGCGCTCGGTCGTTCGGCTGCGGCGAGCGGTATCAGCTCACTCAAAGGCGGTAATACGGT
TATCCACAGAATCAGGGGATAACGCAGGAAAGAACATGTGAGCAAAAGGCCAGCAAAAGGCCAGGAACCG
TAAAAAGGCCGCGTTGCTGGCGTTTTTCCATAGGCTCCGCCCCCCTGACGAGCATCACAAAAATCGACGC
TCAAGTCAGAGGTGGCGAAACCCGACAGGACTATAAAGATACCAGGCGTTTCCCCCTGGAAGCTCCCTCG
TGCGCTCTCCTGTTCCGACCCTGCCGCTTACCGGATACCTGTCCGCCTTTCTCCCTTCGGGAAGCGTGGC
GCTTTCTCATAGCTCACGCTGTAGGTATCTCAGTTCGGTGTAGGTCGTTCGCTCCAAGCTGGGCTGTGTG
CACGAACCCCCCGTTCAGCCCGACCGCTGCGCCTTATCCGGTAACTATCGTCTTGAGTCCAACCCGGTAA
GACACGACTTATCGCCACTGGCAGCAGCCACTGGTAACAGGATTAGCAGAGCGAGGTATGTAGGCGGTGC
TACAGAGTTCTTGAAGTGGTGGGCTAACTACGGCTACACTAGAAGAACAGTATTTGGTATCTGCGCTCTG
CTGAAGCCAGTTACCTTCGGAAAAAGAGTTGGTAGCTCTTGATCCGGCAAACAAACCACCGCTGGTAGCG
GTGGTTTTTTTGTTTGCAAGCAGCAGATTACGCGCAGAAAAAAAGGATCTCAAGAAGATCCTTTGATCTT
TTCTACGGGGTCTGACGCTCAGTGGAACGACGCGCGCGTAACTCACGTTAAGGGATTTTGGTCATGAGCA
AGGGGTGTTATGAGCCATATTCAGGTATAAATGGGCTCGCGATAATGTTCAGAATTGGTTAATTGGTTGT
AACACTGACCCCTATTTGTTTATTTTTCTAAATACATTCAAATATGTATCCGCTCATGAGACAATAACCC
TGATAAATGCTTCAATAATATTGAAAAAGGAAGAATATGAGTATTCAACATTTCCGTGTCGCCCTTATTC
CCTTTTTTGCGGCATTTTGCCTTCCTGTTTTTGCTCACCCAGAAACGCTGGTGAAAGTAAAAGATGCTGA
AGATCAGTTGGGTGCACGAGTGGGTTACATCGAACTGGATCTCAACAGCGGTAAGATCCTTGAGAGTTTT
CGCCCCGAAGAACGTTTTCCAATGATGAGCACTTTTAAAGTTCTGCTATGTGGCGCGGTATTATCCCGTA
TTGACGCCGGGCAAGAGCAACTCGGTCGCCGCATACACTATTCTCAGAATGACTTGGTTGAGTACTCACC
AGTCACAGAAAAGCATCTTACGGATGGCATGACAGTAAGAGAATTATGCAGTGCTGCCATAACCATGAGT
GATAACACTGCGGCCAACTTACTTCTGACAACGATCGGAGGACCGAAGGAGCTAACCGCTTTTTTGCACA
ACATGGGGGATCATGTAACTCGCCTTGATCGTTGGGAACCGGAGCTGAATGAAGCCATACCAAACGACGA
GCGTGACACCACGATGCCTGTAGCGATGGCAACAACGTTGCGCAAACTATTAACTGGCGAACTACTTACT
CTAGCTTCCCGGCAACAATTAATAGACTGGATGGAGGCGGATAAAGTTGCAGGACCACTTCTGCGCTCGG
CCCTTCCGGCTGGCTGGTTTATTGCTGATAAATCCGGAGCCGGTGAGCGTGGTTCTCGCGGTATCATCGC
AGCGCTGGGGCCAGATGGTAAGCCCTCCCGTATCGTAGTTATCTACACGACGGGGAGTCAGGCAACTATG
GATGAACGAAATAGACAGATCGCTGAGATAGGTGCCTCACTGATTAAGCATTGGTAATGACCATGATTAC
GCCAAGCTCTAGCTAGAGGTCGACGGTATACAGACATGATAAGATACATTGATGAGTTTGGACAAACCAC
AACTAGAATGCAGTGAAAAAAATGCTTTATTTGTGAAATTTGTGATGCTATTGCTTTATTTGTAACCATT
ATAAGCTGCAATAAACAAGTTGGGGTGGGCGAAGAACTCCAGCATGAGATCCCCGCGCTGGAGGATCATC
CAGCCGGCGTCCCGGAAAACGATTCCGAAGCCCAACCTTTCATAGAAGGCGGCGGTGGAATCGAAATCTC
GTAGCACGTGTCAGGCACCGGGCTTGCGGGTCATGCACCAGGTGCGCGGTCCTTCGGGCACCTCGACGTC
GGCGGTGACGGTGAAGCCGAGCCGCTCGTAGAAGGGGAGGTTGCGGGGCGCGGATGTCTCCAGGAAGGCG
GGCACCCCGGCGCGCTCGGCCGCCTCCACTCCGGGGAGCACGACGGCGCTGCCCAGACCCTTGCCCTGGT
GGTCGGGCGAGACGCCGACGGTGGCCAGGAACCACGCGGGCTCCTTGGGCCGGTGCGGCGCCAGGAGGCC
TTCCATCTGTTGCTGCGCGGCCAGCCGGGAACCGCTCAACTCGGCCATGCGCGGGCCGATCTCGGCGAAC
ACCGCCCCCGCTTCGACGCTCTCCGGCGTGGTCCAGACCGCCACCGCGGCGCCGTCGTCCGCGACCCACA
CCTTGCCGATGTCGAGCCCGACGCGCGTGAGGAAGAGTTCTTGCAGCTCGGTGACCCGCTCGAT
